>Addgene plasmid #22566 | Flag-HA-USP11 | addgene full sequence | sequence record 141848 | Addgene assembled sequence
AATGAAAGACCCCACCTGTAGGTTTGGCAAGCTAGCTTAAGTAACGCCATTTTGCAAGGCATGGAAAATA
CATAACTGAGAATAGAGAAGTTCAGATCAAGGTTAGGAACAGAGAGACAGCAGAATATGGGCCAAACAGG
ATATCTGTGGTAAGCAGTTCCTGCCCCGGCTCAGGGCCAAGAACAGATGGTCCCCAGATGCGGTCCCGCC
CTCAGCAGTTTCTAGAGAACCATCAGATGTTTCCAGGGTGCCCCAAGGACCTGAAATGACCCTGTGCCTT
ATTTGAACTAACCAATCAGTTCGCTTCTCGCTTCTGTTCGCGCGCTTCTGCTCCCCGAGCTCAATAAAAG
AGCCCACAACCCCTCACTCGGCGCGCCAGTCCTCCGATAGACTGCGTCGCCCGGGTACCCGTATTCCCAA
TAAAGCCTCTTGCTGTTTGCATCCGAATCGTGGACTCGCTGATCCTTGGGAGGGTCTCCTCAGATTGATT
GACTGCCCACCTCGGGGGTCTTTCATTTGGAGGTTCCACCGAGATTTGGAGACCCCTGCCCAGGGACCAC
CGACCCCCCCGCCGGGAGGTAAGCTGGCCAGCGGTCGTTTCGTGTCTGTCTCTGTCTTTGTGCGTGTTTG
TGCCGGCATCTAATGTTTGCGCCTGCGTCTGTACTAGTTAGCTAACTAGCTCTGTATCTGGCGGACCCGT
GGTGGAACTGACGAGTTCTGAACACCCGGCCGCAACCCTGGGAGACGTCCCAGGGACTTTGGGGGCCGTT
TTTGTGGCCCGACCTGAGGAAGGGAGTCGATGTGGAATCCGACCCCGTCAGGATATGTGGTTCTGGTAGG
AGACGAGAACCTAAAACAGTTCCCGCCTCCGTCTGAATTTTTGCTTTCGGTTTGGAACCGAAGCCGCGCG
TCTTGTCTGCTGCAGCGCTGCAGCATCGTTCTGTGTTGTCTCTGTCTGACTGTGTTTCTGTATTTGTCTG
AAAATTAGGGCCAGACTGTTACCACTCCCTTAAGTTTGACCTTAGGTCACTGGAAAGATGTCGAGCGGAT
CGCTCACAACCAGTCGGTAGATGTCAAGAAGAGACGTTGGGTTACCTTCTGCTCTGCAGAATGGCCAACC
TTTAACGTCGGATGGCCGCGAGACGGCACCTTTAACCGAGACCTCATCACCCAGGTTAAGATCAAGGTCT
TTTCACCTGGCCCGCATGGACACCCAGACCAGGTCCCCTACATCGTGACCTGGGAAGCCTTGGCTTTTGA
CCCCCCTCCCTGGGTCAAGCCCTTTGTACACCCTAAGCCTCCGCCTCCTCTTCCTCCATCCGCCCCGTCT
CTCCCCCTTGAACCTCCTCGTTCGACCCCGCCTCGATCCTCCCTTTATCCAGCCCTCACTCCTTCTCTAG
GCGCCGGAATTAGATCTGCCACCATGGACTACAAGGATGACGATGACAAGCTCGATGGAGGATACCCATA
CGATGTTCCAGATTACGCTGCTCGAGGTTATCAAACAAGTTTGTACAAAAAAGTTGGCATGGCAGTAGCC
CCGCGACTGTTTGGGGGGCTCTGCTTCCGTTTCCGGGACCAGAATCCGGAAGTGGCTGTTGAGGGGCGTC
TTCCAATCTCGCACAGCTGCGTTGGCTGTAGAAGAGAACGGACGGCGATGGCGACGGTCGCAGCAAATCC
AGCTGCTGCTGCGGCGGCTGTGGCGGCGGCAGCGGCGGTGACTGAGGATAGAGAGCCACAGCACGAGGAG
CTGCCAGGCCTGGACAGCCAGTGGCGCCAGATAGAAAACGGCGAGAGTGGGCGAGAACGTCCACTGCGGG
CCGGCGAAAGCTGGTTCCTTGTGGAGAAGCACTGGTATAAGCAGTGGGAGGCATACGTGCAGGGAGGGGA
CCAGGACTCCAGCACCTTCCCTGGCTGCATCAACAATGCCACACTCTTTCAAGATGAGATAAACTGGCGC
CTCAAGGAGGGACTGGTGGAAGGCGAGGATTATGTGCTGCTCCCAGCAGCTGCTTGGCATTACCTGGTCA
GCTGGTATGGTCTAGAGCATGGCCAGCCACCCATTGAACGCAAGGTCATAGAGCTGCCCAACATCCAGAA
GGTCGAAGTGTACCCAGTAGAACTGCTGCTTGTCCGGCACAATGATTTGGGCAAATCTCACACTGTTCAG
TTCAGCCATACCGATTCTATTGGCCTAGTATTGCGCACAGCTCGGGAGCGGTTTCTGGTGGAGCCCCAGG
AAGACACTCGGCTTTGGGCCAAGAACTCAGAAGGCTCTTTGGATAGGTTGTATGACACACACATCACGGT
TCTCGATGCGGCCCTTGAGACTGGGCAGTTGATCATCATGGAGACCCGCAAGAAAGATGGCACTTGGCCC
AGCGCACAGCTGCATGTCATGAACAACAACATGTCGGAAGAGGATGAGGACTTCAAGGGTCAGCCAGGCA
TCTGTGGCCTCACCAATCTGGGCAACACGTGCTTCATGAACTCGGCCCTGCAGTGCCTCAGCAATGTGCC
ACAGCTCACCGAGTACTTCCTCAACAACTGCTACCTGGAGGAGCTCAACTTCCGCAACCCACTGGGCATG
AAGGGTGAGATCGCAGAGGCCTATGCAGACCTGGTGAAGCAGGCGTGGTCTGGCCACCACCGCTCCATTG
TGCCACATGTGTTCAAGAACAAGGTTGGCCATTTTGCATCCCAATTTCTGGGCTACCAGCAGCATGACTC
TCAGGAGCTGCTGTCATTCCTCCTGGACGGGCTGCATGAGGACCTTAATCGGGTGAAGAAGAAGGAGTAT
GTGGAGCTGTGCGATGCTGCTGGGCGACCGGATCAGGAGGTGGCACAGGAGGCATGGCAAAACCACAAAC
GGCGGAACGATTCTGTGATCGTGGACACTTTCCACGGCCTCTTCAAGTCCACGCTGGTGTGCCCCGATTG
TGGCAATGTATCTGTGACCTTCGACCCCTTCTGCTACCTCAGTGTTCCACTGCCTATCAGCCACAAGAGG
GTCTTGGAGGTCTTCTTTATCCCCATGGATCCGCGCCGCAAGCCAGAGCAGCACCGGCTCGTGGTCCCCA
AGAAAGGCAAGATCTCGGATCTATGTGTGGCTCTGTCCAAACACACGGGCATCTCGCCAGAGAGGATGAT
GGTGGCTGATGTCTTCAGTCACCGCTTCTATAAGCTCTATCAGCTAGAGGAGCCTCTGAGCAGCATCTTG
GACCGTGATGATATCTTCGTCTATGAGGTGTCAGGTCGCATTGAGGCCATTGAGGGCTCAAGAGAGGACA
TCGTGGTTCCTGTCTACCTGCGGGAGCGCACCCCTGCCCGTGACTACAACAACTCCTACTACGGCCTGAT
GCTTTTTGGACACCCCCTCCTGGTATCAGTGCCCCGGGACCGCTTCACCTGGGAGGGCCTGTATAACGTC
CTGATGTACCGGCTCTCACGCTACGTGACCAAACCCAACTCAGATGATGAGGACGATGGGGATGAGAAAG
AAGATGACGAGGAGGATAAAGATGACGTCCCTGGGCCCTCAACTGGGGGCAGCCTCCGAGACCCTGAGCC
AGAGCAGGCTGGGCCCAGCTCTGGAGTCACGAACAGGTGCCCGTTCCTCCTGGACAATTGCCTTGGCACA
TCTCAGTGGCCCCCAAGGCGACGACGCAAGCAGCTGTTCACCCTGCAGACGGTGAACTCCAATGGGACCA
GCGACCGCACAACCTCCCCTGAAGAAGTCCATGCCCAGCCGTACATTGCTATCGACTGGGAGCCAGAGAT
GAAGAAGCGTTACTATGACGAGGTAGAGGCTGAGGGCTACGTGAAGCATGACTGCGTCGGGTACGTGATG
AAGAAGGCTCCCGTGCGGCTGCAGGAGTGCATTGAGCTCTTCACCACTGTGGAGACCCTGGAGAAGGAAA
ACCCCTGGTACTGCCCTTCCTGCAAGCAGCACCAGCTGGCAACCAAGAAGCTGGACCTGTGGATGCTGCC
GGAGATTCTCATCATCCACCTGAAACGCTTTTCCTACACCAAGTTCTCCCGAGAGAAGCTGGACACCCTC
GTGGAGTTTCCTATCCGGGACCTGGACTTCTCTGAGTTTGTCATCCAGCCACAGAATGAGTCGAATCCGG
AGCTGTACAAATATGACCTCATCGCGGTTTCCAACCATTATGGGGGCATGCGTGATGGACACTACACAAC
ATTTGCCTGCAACAAGGACAGCGGCCAGTGGCACTACTTTGATGACAACAGCGTCTCCCCTGTCAATGAG
AATCAGATCGAGTCCAAGGCAGCCTATGTCCTCTTCTACCAACGCCAGGACGTGGCGCGACGCCTGCTGT
CCCCGGCCGGCTCATCTGGCGCCCCAGCCTCCCCTGCCTGCAGCTCCCCACCCAGCTCTGAGTTCATGGA
TGTTAATTGAGGCCGGCCTACCCAACTTTCTTGTACAAAGTGGTTCGATAACGAATTCCGCCCCCCCCCC
CTAACGTTACTGGCCGAAGCCGCTTGGAATAAGGCCGGTGTGCGTTTGTCTATATGTTATTTTCCACCAT
ATTGCCGTCTTTTGGCAATGTGAGGGCCCGGAAACCTGGCCCTGTCTTCTTGACGAGCATTCCTAGGGGT
CTTTCCCCTCTCGCCAAAGGAATGCAAGGTCTGTTGAATGTCGTGAAGGAAGCAGTTCCTCTGGAAGCTT
CTTGAAGACAAACAACGTCTGTAGCGACCCTTTGCAGGCAGCGGAACCCCCCACCTGGCGACAGGTGCCT
CTGCGGCCAAAAGCCACGTGTATAAGATACACCTGCAAAGGCGGCACAACCCCAGTGCCACGTTGTGAGT
TGGATAGTTGTGGAAAGAGTCAAATGGCTCTCCTCAAGCGTATTCAACAAGGGGCTGAAGGATGCCCAGA
AGGTACCCCATTGTATGGGATCTGATCTGGGGCCTCGGTGCACATGCTTTACATGTGTTTAGTCGAGGTT
AAAAAAACGTCTAGGCCCCCCGAACCACGGGGACGTGGTTTTCCTTTGAAAAACACGATGATAATATGGC
CACAACCATGACCGAGTACAAGCCCACGGTGCGCCTCGCCACCCGCGACGACGTCCCCAGGGCCGTACGC
ACCCTCGCCGCCGCGTTCGCCGACTACCCCGCCACGCGCCACACCGTCGATCCGGACCGCCACATCGAGC
GGGTCACCGAGCTGCAAGAACTCTTCCTCACGCGCGTCGGGCTCGACATCGGCAAGGTGTGGGTCGCGGA
CGACGGCGCCGCGGTGGCGGTCTGGACCACGCCGGAGAGCGTCGAAGCGGGGGCGGTGTTCGCCGAGATC
GGCCCGCGCATGGCCGAGTTGAGCGGTTCCCGGCTGGCCGCGCAGCAACAGATGGAAGGCCTCCTGGCGC
CGCACCGGCCCAAGGAGCCCGCGTGGTTCCTGGCCACCGTCGGCGTCTCGCCCGACCACCAGGGCAAGGG
TCTGGGCAGCGCCGTCGTGCTCCCCGGAGTGGAGGCGGCCGAGCGCGCCGGGGTGCCCGCCTTCCTGGAG
ACCTCCGCGCCCCGCAACCTCCCCTTCTACGAGCGGCTCGGCTTCACCGTCACCGCCGACGTCGAGGTGC
CCGAAGGACCGCGCACCTGGTGCATGACCCGCAAGCCCGGTGCCTGATGCATCGATGTCGACCTGCAGCC
AAGCTTATCGATAAAATAAAAGATTTTATTTAGTCTCCAGAAAAAGGGGGGAATGAAAGACCCCACCTGT
AGGTTTGGCAAGCTAGCTTAAGTAACGCCATTTTGCAAGGCATGGAAAATACATAACTGAGAATAGAGAA
GTTCAGATCAAGGTTAGGAACAGAGAGACAGCAGAATATGGGCCAAACAGGATATCTGTGGTAAGCAGTT
CCTGCCCCGGCTCAGGGCCAAGAACAGATGGTCCCCAGATGCGGTCCCGCCCTCAGCAGTTTCTAGAGAA
CCATCAGATGTTTCCAGGGTGCCCCAAGGACCTGAAATGACCCTGTGCCTTATTTGAACTAACCAATCAG
TTCGCTTCTCGCTTCTGTTCGCGCGCTTCTGCTCCCCGAGCTCAATAAAAGAGCCCACAACCCCTCACTC
GGCGCGCCAGTCCTCCGATAGACTGCGTCGCCCGGGTACCCGTGTATCCAATAAACCCTCTTGCAGTTGC
ATCCGACTTGTGGTCTCGCTGTTCCTTGGGAGGGTCTCCTCTGAGTGATTGACTACCCGTCAGCGGGGGT
CTTTCATGGGTAACAGTTTCTTGAAGTTGGAGAACAACATTCTGAGGGTAGGAGTCGAATATTAAGTAAT
CCTGACTCAATTAGCCACTGTTTTGAATCCACATACTCCAATACTCCTGAAATAGTTCATTATGGACAGC
GCAGAAAGAGCTGGGGAGAATTGTGAAATTGTTATCCGCTCACAATTCCACACAACATACGAGCCGGAAG
CATAAAGTGTAAAGCCTGGGGTGCCTAATGAGTGAGCTAACTCACATTAATTGCGTTGCGCTCACTGCCC
GCTTTCCAGTCGGGAAACCTGTCGTGCCAGCTGCATTAATGAATCGGCCAACGCGCGGGGAGAGGCGGTT
TGCGTATTGGGCGCTCTTCCGCTTCCTCGCTCACTGACTCGCTGCGCTCGGTCGTTCGGCTGCGGCGAGC
GGTATCAGCTCACTCAAAGGCGGTAATACGGTTATCCACAGAATCAGGGGATAACGCAGGAAAGAACATG
TGAGCAAAAGGCCAGCAAAAGGCCAGGAACCGTAAAAAGGCCGCGTTGCTGGCGTTTTTCCATAGGCTCC
GCCCCCCTGACGAGCATCACAAAAATCGACGCTCAAGTCAGAGGTGGCGAAACCCGACAGGACTATAAAG
ATACCAGGCGTTTCCCCCTGGAAGCTCCCTCGTGCGCTCTCCTGTTCCGACCCTGCCGCTTACCGGATAC
CTGTCCGCCTTTCTCCCTTCGGGAAGCGTGGCGCTTTCTCATAGCTCACGCTGTAGGTATCTCAGTTCGG
TGTAGGTCGTTCGCTCCAAGCTGGGCTGTGTGCACGAACCCCCCGTTCAGCCCGACCGCTGCGCCTTATC
CGGTAACTATCGTCTTGAGTCCAACCCGGTAAGACACGACTTATCGCCACTGGCAGCAGCCACTGGTAAC
AGGATTAGCAGAGCGAGGTATGTAGGCGGTGCTACAGAGTTCTTGAAGTGGTGGCCTAACTACGGCTACA
CTAGAAGAACAGTATTTGGTATCTGCGCTCTGCTGAAGCCAGTTACCTTCGGAAAAAGAGTTGGTAGCTC
TTGATCCGGCAAACAAACCACCGCTGGTAGCGGTGGTTTTTTTGTTTGCAAGCAGCAGATTACGCGCAGA
AAAAAAGGATCTCAAGAAGATCCTTTGATCTTTTCTACGGGGTCTGACGCTCAGTGGAACGAAAACTCAC
GTTAAGGGATTTTGGTCATGAGATTATCAAAAAGGATCTTCACCTAGATCCTTTTAAATTAAAAATGAAG
TTTTAAATCAATCTAAAGTATATATGAGTAAACTTGGTCTGACAGTTACCAATGCTTAATCAGTGAGGCA
CCTATCTCAGCGATCTGTCTATTTCGTTCATCCATAGTTGCCTGACTCCCCGTCGTGTAGATAACTACGA
TACGGGAGGGCTTACCATCTGGCCCCAGTGCTGCAATGATACCGCGAGACCCACGCTCACCGGCTCCAGA
TTTATCAGCAATAAACCAGCCAGCCGGAAGGGCCGAGCGCAGAAGTGGTCCTGCAACTTTATCCGCCTCC
ATCCAGTCTATTAATTGTTGCCGGGAAGCTAGAGTAAGTAGTTCGCCAGTTAATAGTTTGCGCAACGTTG
TTGCCATTGCTACAGGCATCGTGGTGTCACGCTCGTCGTTTGGTATGGCTTCATTCAGCTCCGGTTCCCA
ACGATCAAGGCGAGTTACATGATCCCCCATGTTGTGCAAAAAAGCGGTTAGCTCCTTCGGTCCTCCGATC
GTTGTCAGAAGTAAGTTGGCCGCAGTGTTATCACTCATGGTTATGGCAGCACTGCATAATTCTCTTACTG
TCATGCCATCCGTAAGATGCTTTTCTGTGACTGGTGAGTACTCAACCAAGTCATTCTGAGAATAGTGTAT
GCGGCGACCGAGTTGCTCTTGCCCGGCGTCAATACGGGATAATACCGCGCCACATAGCAGAACTTTAAAA
GTGCTCATCATTGGAAAACGTTCTTCGGGGCGAAAACTCTCAAGGATCTTACCGCTGTTGAGATCCAGTT
CGATGTAACCCACTCGTGCACCCAACTGATCTTCAGCATCTTTTACTTTCACCAGCGTTTCTGGGTGAGC
AAAAACAGGAAGGCAAAATGCCGCAAAAAAGGGAATAAGGGCGACACGGAAATGTTGAATACTCATACTC
TTCCTTTTTCAATATTATTGAAGCATTTATCAGGGTTATTGTCTCATGAGCGGATACATATTTGAATGTA
TTTAGAAAAATAAACAAATAGGGGTTCCGCGCACATTTCCCCGAAAAGTGCCACCTGACGTCTAAGAAAC
CATTATTATCATGACATTAACCTATAAAAATAGGCGTATCACGAGGCCCTTTCGTCTCGCGCGTTTCGGT
GATGACGGTGAAAACCTCTGACACATGCAGCTCCCGGAGACGGTCACAGCTTGTCTGTAAGCGGATGCCG
GGAGCAGACAAGCCCGTCAGGGCGCGTCAGCGGGTGTTGGCGGGTGTCGGGGCTGGCTTAACTATGCGGC
ATCAGAGCAGATTGTACTGAGAGTGCACCATATGCGGTGTGAAATACCGCACAGATGCGTAAGGAGAAAA
TACCGCATCAGGCGCCATTCGCCATTCAGGCTGCGCAACTGTTGGGAAGGGCGATCGGTGCGGGCCTCTT
CGCTATTACGCCAGCTGGCGAAAGGGGGATGTGCTGCAAGGCGATTAAGTTGGGTAACGCCAGGGTTTTC
CCAGTCACGACGTTGTAAAACGACGGCGCAAGGAATGGTGCATGCAAGGAGATGGCGCCCAACAGTCCCC
CGGCCACGGGGCCTGCCACCATACCCACGCCGAAACAAGCGCTCATGAGCCCGAAGTGGCGAGCCCGATC
TTCCCCATCGGTGATGTCGGCGATATAGGCGCCAGCAACCGCACCTGTGGCGCCGGTGATGCCGGCCACG
ATGCGTCCGGCGTAGAGGCGATTAGTCCAATTTGTTAAAGACAGGATATCAGTGGTCCAGGCTCTAGTTT
TGACTCAACAATATCACCAGCTGAAGCCTATAGAGTACGAGCCATAGATAAAATAAAAGATTTTATTTAG
TCTCCAGAAAAAGGGGGG
Features (pLannotate 1.2.2; 23 found; start..end, strand, type, name):
      1..517     +  LTR            5' LTR: 5' long terminal repeat from murine embryonic stem cell virus
    581..922     +  misc_feature   MESV Ψ: packaging signal of murine embryonic stem cell virus
    989..1405    +  CDS            gag (truncated): truncated Moloney murine leukemia virus (MMLV) gag gene lacking the start codon
   1430..1450    +  CDS            FLAG (fragment): FLAG® epitope tag, followed by an enterokinase cleavage site
   1463..1489    +  CDS            3xHA (fragment): three tandem HA epitope tags
   1506..1523    +  protein_bind   attB1 (fragment): mutant version of attB; core recombination site for the Gateway® BP reaction BP Clonase™
   1529..4417    +  CDS            USP11: UBP11_HUMAN - Also known as UHX1. Experimental evidence at protein level: Swiss-Prot protein existence level 1. Protease that can remove conjugated ubiquitin from target proteins and polyubiquitin chains (PubMed:12084015, PubMed:15314155, PubMed:17897950, PubMed:19874889, PubMed:20233726, PubMed:24724799). Inhibits the degradation of target proteins by the proteasome (PubMed:12084015). Cleaves preferentially 'Lys-6' and 'Lys-63'-linked ubiquitin chains. Has lower activity with 'Lys-11' and 'Lys-33'-linked ubiquitin chains, and extremely low activity with 'Lys-27', 'Lys-29' and 'Lys-48'-linked
   4430..4454    -  protein_bind   attB2: mutant version of attB; recombination site for the Gateway® BP reaction BP Clonase™
   4572..5034    +  misc_feature   IRES: internal ribosome entry site (IRES) of the encephalomyocarditis virus (EMCV)
   5048..5647    +  CDS            PuroR: puromycin N-acetyltransferase; pac from Streptomyces alboniger; confers resistance to puromycin
   5723..6237    +  LTR            3' LTR: 3' long terminal repeat from murine embryonic stem cell virus
   6399..6415    -  protein_bind   lac operator: The lac repressor binds to the lac operator to inhibit transcription in E. coli. This inhibition can be relieved by adding lactose or isopropyl-β-D-thiogalactopyranoside (IPTG). lac repressor encoded by lacI
   6423..6453    -  promoter       lac promoter: promoter for the E. coli lac operon
   6468..6489    -  protein_bind   CAP binding site: CAP binding activates transcription in the presence of cAMP. E. coli catabolite activator protein
   6502..6594    -  CDS            lacI (fragment): lac repressor; lacI; The lac repressor binds to the lac operator to inhibit transcription in E. coli. This inhibition can be relieved by adding lactose or isopropyl-β-D-thiogalactopyranoside (IPTG).
   6777..7365    -  rep_origin     ori: high-copy-number ColE1/pMB1/pBR322/pUC origin of replication
   7536..8396    -  CDS            AmpR: β-lactamase; bla; confers resistance to ampicillin, carbenicillin, and related antibiotics
   8397..8501    -  promoter       AmpR promoter: bla
   8596..8631    +  CDS            rop (fragment): Rop protein, which maintains plasmids at low copy number; rop
   8733..8832    +  misc_feature   bom (fragment): basis of mobility region from pBR322
   8838..8987    -  CDS            lacZα (fragment): LacZα fragment of β-galactosidase; lacZ fragment
   8987..9188    -  CDS            TcR (fragment): tetracycline efflux protein; tet; confers resistance to tetracycline
   9189..9287    +  CDS            env (fragment): murine leukemia virus gPr80 envelope polyprotein precursor; env; proteolytically cleaved into gp70SU and p15TM subunits
