[The description below was written by a language model from this plasmid's Addgene catalogue record and pLannotate feature annotations shown in this document.]
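Description:
Flag-HA-USP11 is a retroviral mammalian expression plasmid built on the pDEST_LTR_N_FLAG_HA_IRES_puro Gateway destination backbone, carrying the human deubiquitinating enzyme USP11 (ubiquitin specific peptidase 11, also called UHX1) with no recorded mutation. The assembled sequence is about 9.3 kb. It is propagated in E. coli through a high-copy ColE1/pUC-type origin and selected with ampicillin via the β-lactamase gene. The remaining bacterial annotations (fragments of lacI, lacZα, rop, bom and TcR, plus a lac promoter/operator) look like non-functional remnants of earlier cloning vectors.

The viral cassette is flanked by 5' and 3' long terminal repeats from murine embryonic stem cell virus and includes the MESV Ψ packaging signal and a truncated MMLV gag region lacking its start codon. Together these allow the transcript to be packaged into retroviral particles when gag, pol and env are supplied in trans by a packaging system. No separate internal promoter is annotated, so expression is presumably driven from the 5' LTR, as the backbone name implies. Downstream of the packaging region, FLAG and HA epitope sequences precede an attB1 site left by the Gateway LR reaction, so USP11 is made as an N-terminally FLAG-HA-tagged fusion; attB2 follows the open reading frame. An EMCV IRES then directs translation of puromycin N-acetyltransferase from the same transcript, so puromycin selection enriches for cells that also express the tagged protein.

The tandem tag and stable-transduction design suit the construct to generating cell lines for detection and affinity purification of USP11 and its binding partners, in line with the associated study mapping the interaction landscape of human deubiquitinating enzymes.
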