Addgene plasmid #22566: Flag-HA-USP11
Depositing lab: Wade Harper. Depositing organization: Harvard Medical School. Publication: Defining the human deubiquitinating enzyme interaction landscape. Sowa ME, Bennett EJ, Gygi SP, Harper JW. Cell. 2009 Jul 23. 138(2):389-403. 10.1016/j.cell.2009.04.042 PubMed 19615732.
Backbone
  Vector backbone: pDEST_LTR_N_FLAG_HA_IRES_puro
  Backbone manufacturer: Harper_Lab
  Backbone size w/o insert (bp): 6521
  Vector type: Mammalian Expression, Retroviral
  Selectable markers: Puromycin
Growth in bacteria
  Bacterial resistance: Ampicillin, 100 μg/mL
  Growth temperature: 37°C
  Growth strain: DH5alpha
  Copy number: High Copy
Gene/Insert
  Gene/Insert name: USP11 (alt names: ubiquitin specific peptidase 11; UHX1)
  Species: H. sapiens (human)
  Mutation: None
  GenBank ID: NM_004651
  Entrez Gene: USP11 (a.k.a. UHX1)
  Tag / fusion protein: HA (N terminal on backbone); FLAG (N terminal on backbone)
  Cloning method: Gateway Cloning; 5′ cloning site GATEWAY_LR (unknown if destroyed); 3′ cloning site GATEWAY_LR (unknown if destroyed)
  Sequencing primers: 5′ CAGCCCTCACTCCTTCTCTAGG; 3′ CAAGCGGCTTCGGCCAGTAAC
Terms and licenses: Academic/Nonprofit Terms; Industry Terms: Not Available to Industry
How to cite: Flag-HA-USP11 was a gift from Wade Harper (Addgene plasmid # 22566 ; http://n2t.net/addgene:22566 ; RRID:Addgene_22566)
