>Addgene plasmid #22566 | Flag-HA-USP11 | addgene partial sequence | sequence record 141277 | pLXSN5 5'-CCCTTGAACCTCCTCGTTCGACC-3'
TCACTCCTTCTCTAGGCGCCGGAATTAGATCTGCCACCATGGACTACAAGGATGACGATGACAAGCTCGA
TGGAGGATACCCATACGATGTTCCAGATTACGCTGCTCGAGGTTATCAAACAAGTTTGTACAAAAAAGTT
GGCATGGCAGTAGCCCCGCGACTGTTTGGGGGGCTCTGCTTCCGTTTCCGGGACCAGAATCCGGAAGTGG
CTGTTGAGGGGCGTCTTCCAATCTCGCACAGCTGCGTTGGCTGTAGAAGAGAACGGACGGCGATGGCGAC
GGTCGCAGCAAATCCAGCTGCTGCTGCGGCGGCTGTGGCGGCGGCAGCGGCGGTGACTGAGGATAGAGAG
CCACAGCACGAGGAGCTGCCAGGCCTGGACAGCCAGTGGCGCCAGATAGAAAACGGCGAGAGTGGGCGAG
AACGTCCACTGCGGGCCGGCGAAAGCTGGTTCCTTGTGGAGAAGCACTGGTATAAGCAGTGGGAGGCATA
CGTGCAGGGAGGGGACCAGGACTCCAGCACCTTCCCTGGCTGCATCAACAATGCCACACTCTTTCAAGAT
GAGATAAACTGGCGCCTCAAGGAGGGACTGGTGGAAGGCGAGGATTATGTGCTGCTCCCAGCAGCTGCTT
GGCATTACCTGGTCAGCTGGTATGGTCTAGAGCATGGCCAGCCACCCATTGAACGCAAGGTCATAGAG
